>Addgene plasmid #228209 | pET-Impact-T4gp32(L301G) | addgene full sequence | sequence record 453946 | Addgene NGS Result
TGGCGAATGGG
[124 nt withheld, positions 12-135]
C
[91 nt withheld, positions 137-227]
A
[49 nt withheld, positions 229-277]
CCTTTGACGTTGGAGTCCACGTTCTTT
[37 nt withheld, positions 305-341]
ACCCTATCTCGGTCTATTCTTTTGATTTATAAGGGATTTTGCCGATTTCGGCCTATTGGTTAAAAAATGA
GCTGATTTAACAAAAATTTAACGCGAATTTTAACAAAATATTAACGCTTACAATTTAGGTGGCACTTTTC
GGGGAAATGTGCGCGGAACCCCTATTTGTTTATTTTTCTAAATACATTCAAATATGTATCCGCTCATGAA
TTAATTCTTAGAAAAACTCATCGAGCATCAAATGAAACTGCAATTTATTCATATCAGGATTATCAATACC
ATATTTTTGAAAAAGCCGTTTCTGTAATGAAGGAGAAAACTCACCGAGGCAGTTCCATAGGATGGCAAGA
TCCTGGTATCGGTCTGCGATTCCGACTCGTCCAACATCAATACAACCTATTAATTTCCCCTCGTCAAAAA
TAAGGTTATCAAGTGAGAAATCACCATGAGTGACGACTGAATCCGGTGAGAATGGCAAAAGTTTATGCAT
TTCTTTCCAGACTTGTTCAACAGGCCAGCCATTACGCTCGTCATCAAAATCACTCGCATCAACCAAACCG
TTATTCATTCGTGATTGCGCCTGAGCGAGACGAAATACGCGATCGCTGTTAAAAGGACAATTACAAACAG
GAATCGAATGCAACCGGCGCAGGAACACTGCCAGCGCATCAACAATATTTTCACCTGAATCAGGATATTC
TTCTAATACCTGGAATGCTGTTTTCCCGGGGATCGCAGTGGTGAGTAACCATGCATCATCAGGAGTACGG
ATAAAATGCTTGATGGTCGGAAGAGGCATAAATTCCGTCAGCCAGTTTAGTCTGACCATCTCATCTGTAA
CATCATTGGCAACGCTACCTTTGCCATGTTTCAGAAACAACTCTGGCGCATCGGGCTTCCCATACAATCG
ATAGATTGTCGCACCTGATTGCCCGACATTATCGCGAGCCCATTTATACCCATATAAATCAGCATCCATG
TTGGAATTTAATCGCGGCCTAGAGCAAGACGTTTCCCGTTGAATATGGCTCATAACACCCCTTGTATTAC
TGTTTATGTAAGCAGACAGTTTTATTGTTCATGACCAAAATCCCTTAACGTGAGTTTTCGTTCCACTGAG
CGTCAGACCCCGTAGAAAAGATCAAAGGATCTTCTTGAGATCCTTTTTTTCTGCGCGTAATCTGCTGCTT
GCAAACAAAAAAACCACCGCTACCAGCGGTGGTTTGTTTGCCGGATCAAGAGCTACCAACTCTTTTTCCG
AAGGTAACTGGCTTCAGCAGAGCGCAGATACCAAATACTGTCCTTCTAGTGTAGCCGTAGTTAGGCCACC
ACTTCAAGAACTCTGTAGCACCGCCTACATACCTCGCTCTGCTAATCCTGTTACCAGTGGCTGCTGCCAG
TGGCGATAAGTCGTGTCTTACCGGGTTGGACTCAAGACGATAGTTACCGGATAAGGCGCAGCGGTCGGGC
TGAACGGGGGGTTCGTGCACACAGCCCAGCTTGGAGCGAACGACCTACACCGAACTGAGATACCTACAGC
GTGAGCTATGAGAAAGCGCCACGCTTCCCGAAGGGAGAAAGGCGGACAGGTATCCGGTAAGCGGCAGGGT
CGGAACAGGAGAGCGCACGAGGGAGCTTCCAGGGGGAAACGCCTGGTATCTTTATAGTCCTGTCGGGTTT
CGCCACCTCTGACTTGAGCGTCGATTTTTGTGATGCTCGTCAGGGGGGCGGAGCCTATGGAAAAACGCCA
GCAACGCGGCCTTTTTACGGTTCCTGGCCTTTTGCTGGCCTTTTGCTCACATGTTCTTTCCTGCGTTATC
CCCTGATTCTGTGGATAACCGTATTACCGCCTTTGAGTGAGCTGATACCGCTCGCCGCAGCCGAACGACC
GAGCGCAGCGAGTCAGTGAGCGAGGAAGCGGGGGAGCGCCTGATGCGGTATTTTCTCCTTACGCATCTGT
GCGGTATTTCACACCGCAATGGTGCACTCTCAGTACAATCTGCTCTGATGCCGCATAGTTAAGCCAGTAT
ACACTCCGCTATCGCTACGTGACTGGGTCATGGCTGCGCCCCGACACCCGCCAACACCCGCTGACGCGCC
CTGACGGGCTTGTCTGCTCCCGGCATCCGCTTACAGACAAGCTGTGACCGTCTCCGGGAGCTGCATGTGT
CAGAGGTTTTCACCGTCATCACCGAAACGCGCGAGGCAGCTGCGGTAAAGCTCATCAGCGTGGTCGTGAA
GCGATTCACAGATGTCTGCCTGTTCATCCGCGTCCAGCTCGTTGAGTTTCTCCAGAAGCGTTAATGTCTG
GCTTCTGATAAAGCGGGCCATGTTAAGGGCGGTTTTTTCCTGTTTGGTCACTGATGCCTCCGTGTAAGGG
GGATTTCTGTTCATGGGGGTAATGATACCGATGAAACGAGAGAGGATGCTCACGATACGGGTTACTGATG
ATGAACATGCCCGGTTACTGGAACGTTGTGAGGGTAAACAACTGGCGGTATGGATGCGGCGGGACCAGAG
AAAAATCACTCAGGGTCAATGCCAGCGCTTCGTTAATACAGATGTAGGTGTTCCACAGGGTAGCCAGCAG
CATCCTGCGATGCAGATCCGGAACATAATGGTGCAGGGCGCTGACTTCCGCGTTTCCAGACTTTACGAAA
CACGGAAACCGAAGACCATTCATGTTGTTGCTCAGGTCGCAGACGTTTTGCAGCAGCAGTCGCTTCACGT
TCGCTCGCGTATCGGTGATTCATTCTGCTAACCAGTAAGGCAACCCCGCCAGCCTAGCCGGGTCCTCAAC
GACAGGAGCACGATCATGCGCACCCGTGGGGCCGCCATGCCGGCGATAATGGCCTGCTTCTCGCCGAAAC
GTTTGGTGGCGGGACCAGTGACGAAGGCTTGAGCGAGGGCGTGCAAGATTCCGAATACCGCAAGCGACAG
GCCGATCATCGTCGCGCTCCAGCGAAAGCGGTCCTCGCCGAAAATGACCCAGAGCGCTGCCGGCACCTGT
CCTACGAGTTGCATGATAAAGAAGACAGTCATAAGTGCGGCGACGATAGTCATGCCCCGCGCCCACCGGA
AGGAGCTGACTGGGTTGAAGGCTCTCAAGGGCATCGGTCGAGATCCCGGTGCCTAATGAGTGAGCTAACT
TACATTAATTGCGTTGCGCTCACTGCCCGCTTTCCAGTCGGGAAACCTGTCGTGCCAGCTGCATTAATGA
ATCGGCCAACGCGCGGGGAGAGGCGGTTTGCGTATTGGGCGCCAGGGTGGTTTTTCTTTTCACCAGTGAG
ACGGGCAACAGCTGATTGCCCTTCACCGCCTGGCCCTGAGAGAGTTGCAGCAAGCGGTCCACGCTGGTTT
GCCCCAGCAGGCGAAAATCCTGTTTGATGGTGGTTAACGGCGGGATATAACATGAGCTGTCTTCGGTATC
GTCGTATCCCACTACCGAGATATCCGCACCAACGCGCAGCCCGGACTCGGTAATGGCGCGCATTGCGCCC
AGCGCCATCTGATCGTTGGCAACCAGCATCGCAGTGGGAACGATGCCCTCATTCAGCATTTGCATGGTTT
GTTGAAAACCGGACATGGCACTCCAGTCGCCTTCCCGTTCCGCTATCGGCTGAATTTGATTGCGAGTGAG
ATATTTATGCCAGCCAGCCAGACGCAGACGCGCCGAGACAGAACTTAATGGGCCCGCTAACAGCGCGATT
TGCTGGTGACCCAATGCGACCAGATGCTCCACGCCCAGTCGCGTACCGTCTTCATGGGAGAAAATAATAC
TGTTGATGGGTGTCTGGTCAGAGACATCAAGAAATAACGCCGGAACATTAGTGCAGGCAGCTTCCACAGC
AATGGCATCCTGGTCATCCAGCGGATAGTTAATGATCAGCCCACTGACGCGTTGCGCGAGAAGATTGTGC
ACCGCCGCTTTACAGGCTTCGACGCCGCTTCGTTCTACCATCGACACCACCACGCTGGCACCCAGTTGAT
CGGCGCGAGATTTAATCGCCGCGACAATTTGCGACGGCGCGTGCAGGGCCAGACTGGAGGTGGCAACGCC
AATCAGCAACGACTGTTTGCCCGCCAGTTGTTGTGCCACGCGGTTGGGAATGTAATTCAGCTCCGCCATC
GCCGCTTCCACTTTTTCCCGCGTTTTCGCAGAAACGTGGCTGGCCTGGTTCACCACGCGGGAAACGGTCT
GATAAGAGACACCGGCATACTCTGCGACATCGTATAACGTTACTGGTTTCACATTCACCACCCTGAATTG
ACTCTCTTCCGGGCGCTATCATGCCATACCGCGAAAGGTTTTGCGCCATTCGATGGTGTCCGGGATCTCG
ACGCTCTCCCTTATGCGACTCCTGCATTAGGAAGCAGCCCAGTAGTAGGTTGAGGCCGTTGAGCACCGCC
GCCGCAAGGAATGGTGCATGCAAGGAGATGGCGCCCAACAGTCCCCCGGCCACGGGGCCTGCCACCATAC
CCACGCCGAAACAAGCGCTCATGAGCCCGAAGTGGCGAGCCCGATCTTCCCCATCGGTGATGTCGGCGAT
ATAGGCGCCAGCAACCGCACCTGTGGCGCCGGTGATGCCGGCCACGATGCGTCCGGCGTAGAGGATCGAG
ATCTCGATCCCGCGAAATTAATACGACTCACTATAGGGGAATTGTGAGCGGATAACAATTCCCCTCTAGA
AATAATTTTGTTTAACTTTAAGAAGGAGATATACATATGTTTAAACGTAAATCTACTGCTGAACTCGCTG
CACAAATGGCTAAACTGAATGGCAATAAAGGTTTTTCTTCTGAAGATAAAGGCGAGTGGAAACTGAAACT
CGATAATGCGGGTAACGGTCAAGCAGTAATTCGTTTTCTTCCGTCTAAAAATGATGAACAAGCACCATTC
GCAATTCTTGTAAATCACGGTTTCAAGAAAAATGGTAAATGGTATATTGAAACATGTTCATCTACCCATG
GTGATTACGATTCTTGCCCAGTATGTCAATACATCAGTAAAAATGATCTATACAACACTGACAATAAAGA
GTACAGTCTTGTTAAACGTAAAACTTCTTACTGGGCTAACATTCTTGTAGTAAAAGACCCAGCTGCTCCA
GAAAACGAAGGTAAAGTATTTAAATACCGTTTCGGTAAGAAAATCTGGGATAAAATCAATGCAATGATTG
CGGTTGATGTTGAAATGGGTGAAACTCCAGTTGATGTAACTTGTCCGTGGGAAGGTGCTAACTTTGTACT
GAAAGTTAAACAAGTTTCTGGATTTAGTAACTACGATGAATCTAAATTCCTGAATCAATCTGCGATTCCA
AACATTGACGATGAATCTTTCCAGAAAGAACTGTTCGAACAAATGGTTGACCTTTCTGAAATGACTTCTA
AAGATAAATTCAAATCGTTTGAAGAACTTAATACTAAATTCGGTCAAGTTATGGGAACTGCTGTGATGGG
CGGTGCTGCTGCAACTGCTGCTAAGAAAGCTGATAAAGTTGCTGATGATTTGGATGCATTCAATGTTGAT
GACTTCAATACAAAAACTGAAGATGATTTTATGAGCTCAAGCTCTGGTAGTTCATCTAGTGCTGATGACA
CGGACCTGGATGACCTTTTGAATGACGGTTGCTTTGCCAAGGGTACCAATGTTTTAATGGCGGATGGGTC
TATTGAATGTATTGAAAACATTGAGGTTGGTAATAAGGTCATGGGTAAAGATGGCAGACCTCGTGAGGTA
ATTAAATTGCCCAGAGGAAGAGAAACTATGTACAGCGTCGTGCAGAAAAGTCAGCACAGAGCCCACAAAA
GTGACTCAAGTCGTGAAGTGCCAGAATTACTCAAGTTTACGTGTAATGCGACCCATGAGTTGGTTGTTAG
AACACCTCGTAGTGTCCGCCGTTTGTCTCGTACCATTAAGGGTGTCGAATATTTTGAAGTTATTACTTTT
GAGATGGGCCAAAAGAAAGCCCCCGACGGTAGAATTGTTGAGCTTGTCAAGGAAGTTTCAAAGAGCTACC
CAATATCTGAGGGGCCTGAGAGAGCCAACGAATTAGTAGAATCCTATAGAAAGGCTTCAAATAAAGCTTA
TTTTGAGTGGACTATTGAGGCCAGAGATCTTTCTCTGTTGGGTTCCCATGTTCGTAAAGCTACCTACCAG
ACTTACGCTCCAATTCTTTATGAGAATGACCACTTTTTCGACTACATGCAAAAAAGTAAGTTTCATCTCA
CCATTGAAGGTCCAAAAGTACTTGCTTATTTACTTGGTTTATGGATTGGTGATGGATTGTCTGACAGGGC
AACTTTTTCGGTTGATTCCAGAGATACTTCTTTGATGGAACGTGTTACTGAATATGCTGAAAAGTTGAAT
TTGTGCGCCGAGTATAAGGACAGAAAAGAACCACAAGTTGCCAAAACTGTTAATTTGTACTCTAAAGTTG
TCAGAGGTAATGGTATTCGCAATAATCTTAATACTGAGAATCCATTATGGGACGCTATTGTTGGCTTAGG
ATTCTTGAAGGACGGTGTCAAAAATATTCCTTCTTTCTTGTCTACGGACAATATCGGTACTCGTGAAACA
TTTCTTGCTGGTATAATTGATTCTGATGGCTATGTTACTGATGAGCATGGTATTAAAGCAACAATAAAGA
CAATTCATACTTCTGTCAGAGATGGTTTGGTTTCCCTTGCTCGTTCTTTAGGCTTAGTAGTCTCGGTTAA
CGCAGAACCTGCTAAGGTTGACATGAATGTCACCAAACATAAAATTAGTTATGCTATTTATATGTCTGGT
GGAGATGTTTTGCTTAACGTTCTTTCGAAGTGTGCCGGCTCTAAAAAATTCAGGCCTGCTCCCGCCGCTG
CTTTTGCACGTGAGTGCCGCGGATTTTATTTCGAGTTACAAGAATTGAAGGAAGACGATTATTATGGGAT
TACTTTATCTGATGATTCTGATCATCAGTTTTTGCTTGGATCCCAGGTTGTCGTCCATGCATGCGGTGGC
CTGACCGGTCTGAACTCAGGCCTCACGACAAATCCTGGTGTATCCGCTTGGCAGGTCAACACAGCTTATA
CTGCGGGACAATTGGTCACATATAACGGCAAGACGTATAAATGTTTGCAGCCCCACACCTCCTTGGCAGG
ATGGGAACCATCCAACGTTCCTGCCTTGTGGCAGCTTCAATGATAAGCGGCCGCACTCGAGCACCACCAC
CACCACCACTGAGATCCGGCTGCTAACAAAGCCCGAAAGGAAGCTGAGTTGGCTGCTGCCACCGCTGAGC
AATAACTAGCATAACCCCTTGGGGCCTCTAAACGGGTCTTGAGGGGTTTTTTGCTGAAAGGAGGAACTAT
ATCCGGAT
Features (pLannotate 1.2.2; 22 found; start..end, strand, type, name):
     12..440     +  rep_origin     f1 ori (sequence partly withheld): f1 bacteriophage origin of replication; arrow indicates direction of (+) strand synthesis
    493..550     +  promoter       AmpR promoter (fragment): bla
    559..1374    -  CDS            KanR: aminoglycoside phosphotransferase; aph(3')-Ia; confers resistance to kanamycin in bacteria or G418 (Geneticin®) in eukaryotes
   1496..2084    +  rep_origin     ori: high-copy-number ColE1/pMB1/pBR322/pUC origin of replication
   2270..2409    -  misc_feature   bom: basis of mobility region from pBR322
   2511..2702    -  CDS            rop: Rop protein, which maintains plasmids at low copy number; rop
   2719..3099    +  CDS            YPB1_ECOLX: Protein predicted: Swiss-Prot protein existence level 4. From Escherichia coli.
   3171..3462    -  CDS            TcR (fragment): tetracycline efflux protein; tet; confers resistance to tetracycline
   3477..3498    -  protein_bind   CAP binding site: CAP binding activates transcription in the presence of cAMP. E. coli catabolite activator protein
   3511..4593    -  CDS            lacI: lac repressor; lacI; The lac repressor binds to the lac operator to inhibit transcription in E. coli. This inhibition can be relieved by adding lactose or isopropyl-β-D-thiogalactopyranoside (IPTG).
   4594..4671    -  promoter       lacI promoter: lacI
   4679..4958    -  CDS            TcR (fragment): tetracycline efflux protein; tet; confers resistance to tetracycline
   4980..4998    +  promoter       T7 promoter: promoter for bacteriophage T7 RNA polymerase
   4999..5023    +  protein_bind   lac operator: The lac repressor binds to the lac operator to inhibit transcription in E. coli. This inhibition can be relieved by adding lactose or isopropyl-β-D-thiogalactopyranoside (IPTG). lac repressor encoded by lacI
   5038..5060    +  RBS            RBS: efficient ribosome binding site from bacteriophage T7 gene 10 (Olins and Rangwala, 1989)
   5068..5967    +  CDS            32: SSB_BPT4 - Also known as ssb. Experimental evidence at protein level: Swiss-Prot protein existence level 1. Single-stranded DNA-binding protein that participates in viral DNA replication, recombination, and repair (Probable). Coats the lagging-strand ssDNA as the replication fork advances (PubMed:9079662). Stimulates the activities of viral DNA polymerase and DnaB-like SF4 replicative helicase, probably via its interaction with the helicase assembly factor (PubMed:14871889). Together with DnaB-like SF4 replicative helicase and the helicase assembly factor, promotes pairing of two homologous DN
   5971..6789    +  CDS            Sce VMA intein 5' region: 5' region of the intein from the yeast Vma1 subunit of the vacuolar ATPase (Chong et al., 1998); Saccharomyces cerevisiae VMA1
   6792..7322    +  CDS            Sce VMA intein 3' region: modified 3' region of the intein from the yeast Vma1 subunit of the vacuolar ATPase (Chong et al., 1998); Saccharomyces cerevisiae VMA1; C-terminal cleavage of this intein can be induced by thiols.
   7366..7521    +  CDS            CBD: chitin binding domain from chitinase A1 (Watanabe et al., 1994); Bacillus circulans chiA
   7543..7560    +  CDS            9xHis (fragment): 9xHis affinity tag
   7570..7619    +  CDS            SET1 (fragment): solubility-enhancement tag derived from T7 phage gene 10B
   7627..7674    +  terminator     T7 terminator: transcription terminator for bacteriophage T7 RNA polymerase
