[The description below was written by a language model from this plasmid's Addgene catalogue record and pLannotate feature annotations shown in this document.]
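Description:
pET-Impact-T4gp32(L301G) is a bacterial expression plasmid built on the pET-Impact backbone, a hybrid that places an intein-based purification cassette in a T7-driven pET-type vector. It is propagated in E. coli through a ColE1/pMB1-type origin accompanied by the bom site and rop gene, which moderates copy number, and it is selected with kanamycin via an aminoglycoside phosphotransferase gene. An f1 origin is also present, and short tetracycline-resistance fragments flanking the lacI region are non-functional backbone remnants.

The payload is the bacteriophage T4 gene 32 product, the single-stranded DNA-binding protein that coats ssDNA during phage replication, recombination and repair. The catalogue's insert-name field reads "61", but the plasmid name, stated purpose and annotated coding sequence all identify gene 32. Transcription runs from a T7 promoter controlled by a lac operator, with plasmid-encoded lacI providing repression, a T7 gene 10 ribosome binding site, and a T7 terminator. Expression is therefore IPTG-inducible in hosts that supply T7 RNA polymerase, such as BL21(DE3). The gene was inserted between NdeI and SapI so that its C terminus is fused directly to the Saccharomyces cerevisiae VMA1 intein followed by a chitin-binding domain. This allows capture of the fusion on chitin resin and thiol-induced intein cleavage to release gp32 without a residual tag. The L301G substitution changes the residue adjoining the intein junction, and the record states that it improves this thiol-induced self-cleavage. Fragments of a His tag and a solubility tag annotated downstream of the chitin-binding domain appear to be backbone leftovers; the record does not say whether they are translated.
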