Addgene plasmid #228209: pET-Impact-T4gp32(L301G)
Purpose: Expression in BL21(DE3) of single strand DNA binding protein L301G
Depositing lab: Stephen Benkovic. Depositing organization: Pennsylvania State University.
Backbone
  Vector backbone: pET-Impact
  Vector type: Bacterial Expression
Growth in bacteria
  Bacterial resistance: Kanamycin, 50 μg/mL
  Growth temperature: 37°C
  Growth strain: DH5alpha
  Copy number: Unknown
Gene/Insert
  Gene/Insert name: 61
  Species: Escherichia phage T4
  Mutation: Mutated leucine 301 to glycine (L301G), improves thiol-induced self-cleavage of the intein-chitin binding domain tag
  Promoter: T7
  Tag / fusion protein: Sce VMA intein-chitin binding domain (C terminal on backbone)
  Cloning method: Restriction Enzyme; 5′ cloning site NdeI (unknown if destroyed); 3′ cloning site SapI (destroyed during cloning)
  Sequencing primers: 5′ TAATACGACTCACTATAGGG
Terms and licenses: Academic/Nonprofit Terms; Industry Terms: Not Available to Industry
How to cite: pET-Impact-T4gp32(L301G) was a gift from Stephen Benkovic (Addgene plasmid # 228209 ; http://n2t.net/addgene:228209 ; RRID:Addgene_228209)
